Addgene plasmid #36290: pDDRFP-B1
Depositing lab: Robert Campbell. Depositing organization: University of Alberta. Publication: A fluorogenic red fluorescent protein heterodimer. Alford SC, Abdelfattah AS, Ding Y, Campbell RE. Chem Biol. 2012 Mar 23;19(3):353-60. 10.1016/j.chembiol.2012.01.006 PubMed 22444590.
Backbone
  Vector backbone: pBad
  Backbone manufacturer: Life Technologies
  Backbone size w/o insert (bp): 4100
  Total vector size (bp): 4800
  Vector type: Bacterial Expression
Growth in bacteria
  Bacterial resistance: Ampicillin, 100 μg/mL
  Growth temperature: 37°C
  Growth strain: DH10B
  Copy number: Unknown
Gene/Insert
  Gene/Insert name: Dimerization dependent RFP-B1
  Insert size (bp): 700
  Tag / fusion protein: His (N terminal on backbone)
Terms and licenses: Academic/Nonprofit Terms; Industry Terms: Not Available to Industry
How to cite: pDDRFP-B1 was a gift from Robert Campbell (Addgene plasmid # 36290 ; http://n2t.net/addgene:36290 ; RRID:Addgene_36290)
