[The description below was written by a language model from this plasmid's Addgene catalogue record.]
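Description:
pDDRFP-B1 is a bacterial expression plasmid of about 4.8 kb, built on a commercial pBad backbone of roughly 4.1 kb. It is maintained in E. coli under ampicillin selection. The record does not state the copy number and includes no feature table, so the origin of replication and regulatory elements are not itemised. Vectors of the pBAD family generally drive expression from the arabinose-inducible araBAD promoter under control of the AraC regulator, which gives tunable, tightly repressed expression, but the promoter is not explicitly listed for this construct.

The insert, about 700 bp, encodes dimerization-dependent RFP-B1, the "B" copy of a dimerization-dependent red fluorescent protein pair. It is expressed with an N-terminal His tag supplied by the backbone, which allows purification of the recombinant protein by immobilised metal affinity chromatography. The associated work describes a fluorogenic red fluorescent protein heterodimer, that is, a two-component system in which red fluorescence rises when the two partner proteins associate. The B1 protein is therefore meant to be used together with its complementary A partner, which is not carried on this plasmid.

The record supports use of this plasmid for producing and purifying the B1 component in bacteria for in vitro characterisation. It could also serve as a source of the B1 coding sequence for building fusion constructs that report on protein-protein interactions or other proximity-dependent events. The record does not state the species of origin of the parent fluorescent protein or the specific mutations that define the B1 variant.
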