>Addgene plasmid #36290 | pDDRFP-B1 | addgene partial sequence | sequence record 46483 | pBAD-Fwd
GCTTTTTATCGCAACTCTCTACTGTTTCTCCATACCCGTTTTTTGGGCTAACAGGAGGAATTAACCATGG
GGGGTTCTCATCATCATCATCATCATGGTATGGCTAGCATGACTGGTGGACAGCAAATGGGTCGGGATCT
GTACGACGATGACGATAAGGATCCGAGCTCGAGAATGGTGAGCAAGGGCGAGGAGACCATCAAAGAGTTC
ATGCGCTTCAAGGTGCGCATGGAGGGCTCCATGAACGGCCACGAGTTCGAGATCGAGGGCGAGGGCGAGG
GCCGCCCCTACGAGGGCACCCAGACCGCCAAGCTGAAGGTGACCAAGGGCGGCCCCCTGCCCTTCGCCTG
GGACATCCTGTCCCCCCAGTTCATGTACGGCTCCGAGGCGTACGTGAGGCACCCCGCCGACATCCCCGAT
TACAAGAAGCTGCCCTTCCCCGAGGGCTTCAAGTGGGAGCGCGTGATGAACTTCGAAGACGGCGGTCTGG
TGACCGTTACCCAGGACTCCTCCCTGCAGGACGGCACGCTGATCTGCAAGGTGAAGATGCGCGGCACCAA
CTTCCCCCCCGACGGCCCCGTAATGCAGAAGAAGACCATGGGCTGGGAGGCCTCCACCGAGATGCTGTAC
CCCGAAGACGGCGTGCTGAAGGGCCATAGCTATCAGGCCCTGAAGCTGAAGGACGGCGGCCACTACCTGG
TGGAGTTCGAGACCATCTACATGGCCAAGAAGCCCGTGCAACTGCCCGGCGATTACTGTGTGGACACCAA
GCTGGACATCACCTCCCACAACGAGGACTACACCATCGTGGAACAGTACGGGCGCTCCGAGGGCCGCCAC
C
